Addgene plasmid #77995: ALDH18A1 gRNA (BRDN0001145444)
Purpose: 3rd generation lentiviral gRNA plasmid targeting human ALDH18A1
Depositing lab: John Doench & David Root. Depositing organization: Broad Institute. Publication: Optimized sgRNA design to maximize activity and minimize off-target effects of CRISPR-Cas9. Doench JG, Fusi N, Sullender M, Hegde M, Vaimberg EW, Donovan KF, Smith I, Tothova Z, Wilen C, Orchard R, Virgin HW, Listgarten J, Root DE. Nat Biotechnol. 2016 Jan 18. doi: 10.1038/nbt.3437. PubMed 26780180.
Backbone
  Vector backbone: lentiGuide-Puro
  Backbone manufacturer: Zhang Lab (Addgene plasmid # 52963)
  Vector type: Mammalian Expression, Lentiviral, CRISPR
  Selectable markers: Puromycin
Growth in bacteria
  Bacterial resistance: Ampicillin, 100 μg/mL
  Growth temperature: 37°C
  Growth strain: DH5alpha
  Copy number: High Copy
Gene/Insert
  Gene/Insert name: ALDH18A1 (alt names: ALDH18A1; NM_001017423.1)
  gRNA/shRNA sequence: GCAGCTTTGGCTATCGCAAG
  Species: H. sapiens (human)
  Entrez Gene: ALDH18A1 (a.k.a. ADCL3, ARCL3A, GSAS, P5CS, PYCS, SPG9, SPG9A, SPG9B)
  Promoter: hU6
  Cloning method: Unknown
  Sequencing primers: 5′ U6-F; 3′ pS2-R
Terms and licenses: Academic/Nonprofit Terms; Industry Terms: Not Available to Industry
Depositor comments: The gRNA was designed to target the following Genbank reference sequence(s): NM_001017423.1,NM_002860.3. Note that this plasmid does NOT contain Cas9. It should be used in conjunction with lentiCas9-Blast (Addgene #52962) or otherwise with cell lines already expressing Cas9. Browse the full kinome gRNA library at http://www.addgene.org/pooled-library/broadgpp-human-kinome/ or visit http://www.broadinstitute.org/rnai/public/ for detailed protocols and information.
How to cite: ALDH18A1 gRNA (BRDN0001145444) was a gift from John Doench & David Root (Addgene plasmid # 77995 ; http://n2t.net/addgene:77995 ; RRID:Addgene_77995)
