[The description below was written by a language model from this plasmid's Addgene catalogue record and pLannotate feature annotations shown in this document.]
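Description:
ALDH18A1 gRNA (BRDN0001145444) is a third-generation lentiviral guide RNA plasmid built on the lentiGuide-Puro backbone, designed to direct Streptococcus pyogenes Cas9 to the human ALDH18A1 gene (also known as P5CS). It is maintained in E. coli as a high-copy plasmid through a ColE1/pUC-type origin with ampicillin selection from the bla gene. The backbone also carries an f1 origin, an SV40 origin and remnants of lac and phage-promoter cloning elements that play no role in the payload.

The transfer cassette is flanked by an RSV promoter-driven truncated HIV-1 5' LTR and a self-inactivating ΔU3 3' LTR. The chimeric 5' LTR allows Tat-independent production of genomic RNA in packaging cells, and the ΔU3 deletion leaves the integrated provirus without LTR promoter activity. Between the LTRs lie the Ψ packaging signal with a gag fragment, the Rev response element for nuclear export of the unspliced genome, and a cPPT/CTS element that aids nuclear import. Two expression units follow. A human U6 RNA polymerase III promoter drives the ALDH18A1-specific spacer fused to the gRNA scaffold. An EF-1α core promoter with its intron A drives puromycin N-acetyltransferase for selection of transduced mammalian cells, and a WPRE boosts transcript expression.

The plasmid does not encode Cas9, so it must be paired with a separate Cas9 vector or used in cells that already express the nuclease. According to the depositor, the guide was designed against two ALDH18A1 reference transcripts and belongs to a human kinome gRNA collection. It suits stable knockout of ALDH18A1 by lentiviral transduction.
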