Features (pLannotate 1.2.2; 29 found; start..end, strand, type, name):
     14..80      +  CDS            small t antigen (fragment): SV40 (simian virus 40) small t antigen
    106..317     +  promoter       EF-1α core promoter: core promoter for human elongation factor EF-1α
    318..1256    +  intron         EF-1α intron A: intron upstream of the start codon of human EF-1α
   1278..1877    +  CDS            PuroR (fragment): puromycin N-acetyltransferase; pac from Streptomyces; confers resistance to puromycin
   1893..2481    +  misc_feature   WPRE: woodchuck hepatitis virus posttranscriptional regulatory element
   2532..2551    +  misc_feature   cPPT/CTS (fragment): central polypurine tract and central termination sequence of HIV-1
   2553..2786    +  LTR            3' LTR (ΔU3): self-inactivating 3' long terminal repeat (LTR) from HIV-1
   2864..2985    +  polyA_signal   SV40 poly(A) signal: SV40 polyadenylation signal
   3025..3160    +  rep_origin     SV40 ori: SV40 origin of replication
   3181..3199    -  promoter       T7 promoter: promoter for bacteriophage T7 RNA polymerase
   3207..3362    +  CDS            lacZα (fragment): LacZα fragment of β-galactosidase; lacZ fragment
   3367..3795    +  rep_origin     f1 ori (sequence partly withheld): f1 bacteriophage origin of replication; arrow indicates direction of (+) strand synthesis
   3848..3952    +  promoter       AmpR promoter: bla
   3953..4813    +  CDS            AmpR: β-lactamase; bla; confers resistance to ampicillin, carbenicillin, and related antibiotics
   4984..5572    +  rep_origin     ori: high-copy-number ColE1/pMB1/pBR322/pUC origin of replication
   5755..5847    +  CDS            lacI (fragment): lac repressor; lacI; The lac repressor binds to the lac operator to inhibit transcription in E. coli. This inhibition can be relieved by adding lactose or isopropyl-β-D-thiogalactopyranoside (IPTG).
   5860..5881    +  protein_bind   CAP binding site: CAP binding activates transcription in the presence of cAMP. E. coli catabolite activator protein
   5896..5926    +  promoter       lac promoter: promoter for the E. coli lac operon
   5934..5950    +  protein_bind   lac operator: The lac repressor binds to the lac operator to inhibit transcription in E. coli. This inhibition can be relieved by adding lactose or isopropyl-β-D-thiogalactopyranoside (IPTG). lac repressor encoded by lacI
   5995..6013    +  promoter       T3 promoter: promoter for bacteriophage T3 RNA polymerase
   6041..6267    +  promoter       RSV promoter: Rous sarcoma virus enhancer/promoter
   6268..6448    +  LTR            5' LTR (truncated): truncated 5' long terminal repeat (LTR) from HIV-1
   6495..6620    +  misc_feature   HIV-1 Ψ: packaging signal of human immunodeficiency virus type 1
   6604..6967    +  CDS            HIV-1 gag (fragment): gag protein from human immunodeficiency virus 1; gag
   7113..7346    +  misc_feature   RRE: The Rev response element (RRE) of HIV-1 allows for Rev-dependent mRNA export from the nucleus to the cytoplasm.
   7723..7749    +  CDS            Rev (fragment): human immunodeficiency virus 1 (HIV-1) Rev protein; rev; enhances nuclear export of unspliced and incompletely spliced viral mRNAs
   7753..7993    +  promoter       U6 promoter: RNA polymerase III promoter for human U6 snRNA
   8023..8098    +  misc_RNA       gRNA scaffold: guide RNA scaffold for the Streptococcus pyogenes CRISPR/Cas9 system
   8154..8271    +  misc_feature   cPPT/CTS: central polypurine tract and central termination sequence of HIV-1
>Addgene plasmid #77995 | ALDH18A1 gRNA (BRDN0001145444) | addgene full sequence | sequence record 188800 | Addgene Assembled Sequence
CCCGGGTGCAAAGATGGATAAAGTTTTAAACAGAGAGGAATCTTTGCAGCTAATGGACCTTCTAGGTCTT
GAAAGGAGTGGGAATTGGCTCCGGTGCCCGTCAGTGGGCAGAGCGCACATCGCCCACAGTCCCCGAGAAG
TTGGGGGGAGGGGTCGGCAATTGATCCGGTGCCTAGAGAAGGTGGCGCGGGGTAAACTGGGAAAGTGATG
TCGTGTACTGGCTCCGCCTTTTTCCCGAGGGTGGGGGAGAACCGTATATAAGTGCAGTAGTCGCCGTGAA
CGTTCTTTTTCGCAACGGGTTTGCCGCCAGAACACAGGTAAGTGCCGTGTGTGGTTCCCGCGGGCCTGGC
CTCTTTACGGGTTATGGCCCTTGCGTGCCTTGAATTACTTCCACCTGGCTGCAGTACGTGATTCTTGATC
CCGAGCTTCGGGTTGGAAGTGGGTGGGAGAGTTCGAGGCCTTGCGCTTAAGGAGCCCCTTCGCCTCGTGC
TTGAGTTGAGGCCTGGCCTGGGCGCTGGGGCCGCCGCGTGCGAATCTGGTGGCACCTTCGCGCCTGTCTC
GCTGCTTTCGATAAGTCTCTAGCCATTTAAAATTTTTGATGACCTGCTGCGACGCTTTTTTTCTGGCAAG
ATAGTCTTGTAAATGCGGGCCAAGATCTGCACACTGGTATTTCGGTTTTTGGGGCCGCGGGCGGCGACGG
GGCCCGTGCGTCCCAGCGCACATGTTCGGCGAGGCGGGGCCTGCGAGCGCGGCCACCGAGAATCGGACGG
GGGTAGTCTCAAGCTGGCCGGCCTGCTCTGGTGCCTGGCCTCGCGCCGCCGTGTATCGCCCCGCCCTGGG
CGGCAAGGCTGGCCCGGTCGGCACCAGTTGCGTGAGCGGAAAGATGGCCGCTTCCCGGCCCTGCTGCAGG
GAGCTCAAAATGGAGGACGCGGCGCTCGGGAGAGCGGGCGGGTGAGTCACCCACACAAAGGAAAAGGGCC
TTTCCGTCCTCAGCCGTCGCTTCATGTGACTCCACGGAGTACCGGGCGCCGTCCAGGCACCTCGATTAGT
TCTCGAGCTTTTGGAGTACGTCGTCTTTAGGTTGGGGGGAGGGGTTTTATGCGATGGAGTTTCCCCACAC
TGAGTGGGTGGAGACTGAAGTTAGGCCAGCTTGGCACTTGATGTAATTCTCCTTGGAATTTGCCCTTTTT
GAGTTTGGATCTTGGTTCATTCTCAAGCCTCAGACAGTGGTTCAAAGTTTTTTTCTTCCATTTCAGGTGT
CGTGACGTACGGCCACCATGACCGAGTACAAGCCCACGGTGCGCCTCGCCACCCGCGACGACGTCCCCAG
GGCCGTACGCACCCTCGCCGCCGCGTTCGCCGACTACCCCGCCACGCGCCACACCGTCGATCCGGACCGC
CACATCGAGCGGGTCACCGAGCTGCAAGAACTCTTCCTCACGCGCGTCGGGCTCGACATCGGCAAGGTGT
GGGTCGCGGACGACGGCGCCGCCGTGGCGGTCTGGACCACGCCGGAGAGCGTCGAAGCGGGGGCGGTGTT
CGCCGAGATCGGCCCGCGCATGGCCGAGTTGAGCGGTTCCCGGCTGGCCGCGCAGCAACAGATGGAAGGC
CTCCTGGCGCCGCACCGGCCCAAGGAGCCCGCGTGGTTCCTGGCCACCGTCGGAGTCTCGCCCGACCACC
AGGGCAAGGGTCTGGGCAGCGCCGTCGTGCTCCCCGGAGTGGAGGCGGCCGAGCGCGCCGGGGTGCCCGC
CTTCCTGGAGACCTCCGCGCCCCGCAACCTCCCCTTCTACGAGCGGCTCGGCTTCACCGTCACCGCCGAC
GTCGAGGTGCCCGAAGGACCGCGCACCTGGTGCATGACCCGCAAGCCCGGTGCCTGAACGCGTTAAGTCG
ACAATCAACCTCTGGATTACAAAATTTGTGAAAGATTGACTGGTATTCTTAACTATGTTGCTCCTTTTAC
GCTATGTGGATACGCTGCTTTAATGCCTTTGTATCATGCTATTGCTTCCCGTATGGCTTTCATTTTCTCC
TCCTTGTATAAATCCTGGTTGCTGTCTCTTTATGAGGAGTTGTGGCCCGTTGTCAGGCAACGTGGCGTGG
TGTGCACTGTGTTTGCTGACGCAACCCCCACTGGTTGGGGCATTGCCACCACCTGTCAGCTCCTTTCCGG
GACTTTCGCTTTCCCCCTCCCTATTGCCACGGCGGAACTCATCGCCGCCTGCCTTGCCCGCTGCTGGACA
GGGGCTCGGCTGTTGGGCACTGACAATTCCGTGGTGTTGTCGGGGAAATCATCGTCCTTTCCTTGGCTGC
TCGCCTGTGTTGCCACCTGGATTCTGCGCGGGACGTCCTTCTGCTACGTCCCTTCGGCCCTCAATCCAGC
GGACCTTCCTTCCCGCGGCCTGCTGCCGGCTCTGCGGCCTCTTCCGCGTCTTCGCCTTCGCCCTCAGACG
AGTCGGATCTCCCTTTGGGCCGCCTCCCCGCGTCGACTTTAAGACCAATGACTTACAAGGCAGCTGTAGA
TCTTAGCCACTTTTTAAAAGAAAAGGGGGGACTGGAAGGGCTAATTCACTCCCAACGAAGACAAGATCTG
CTTTTTGCTTGTACTGGGTCTCTCTGGTTAGACCAGATCTGAGCCTGGGAGCTCTCTGGCTAACTAGGGA
ACCCACTGCTTAAGCCTCAATAAAGCTTGCCTTGAGTGCTTCAAGTAGTGTGTGCCCGTCTGTTGTGTGA
CTCTGGTAACTAGAGATCCCTCAGACCCTTTTAGTCAGTGTGGAAAATCTCTAGCAGTACGTATAGTAGT
TCATGTCATCTTATTATTCAGTATTTATAACTTGCAAAGAAATGAATATCAGAGAGTGAGAGGAACTTGT
TTATTGCAGCTTATAATGGTTACAAATAAAGCAATAGCATCACAAATTTCACAAATAAAGCATTTTTTTC
ACTGCATTCTAGTTGTGGTTTGTCCAAACTCATCAATGTATCTTATCATGTCTGGCTCTAGCTATCCCGC
CCCTAACTCCGCCCATCCCGCCCCTAACTCCGCCCAGTTCCGCCCATTCTCCGCCCCATGGCTGACTAAT
TTTTTTTATTTATGCAGAGGCCGAGGCCGCCTCGGCCTCTGAGCTATTCCAGAAGTAGTGAGGAGGCTTT
TTTGGAGGCCTAGGGACGTACCCAATTCGCCCTATAGTGAGTCGTATTACGCGCGCTCACTGGCCGTCGT
TTTACAACGTCGTGACTGGGAAAACCCTGGCGTTACCCAACTTAATCGCCTTGCAGCACATCCCCCTTTC
GCCAGCTGGCGTAATAGCGAAGAGGCCCGCACCGATCGCCCTTCCCAACAGTTGCGCAGCCTGAATGGCG
AATGGG
[124 nt withheld, positions 3367-3490]
C
[91 nt withheld, positions 3492-3582]
A
[49 nt withheld, positions 3584-3632]
CCTTTGACGTTGGAGTCCACGTTCTTT
[37 nt withheld, positions 3660-3696]
ACCCTATCTCGGTCTATTCTTTTGATTTATAAGGGATTTTGCCGATTTCGGCCTATTGGTTAAAAAATGA
GCTGATTTAACAAAAATTTAACGCGAATTTTAACAAAATATTAACGCTTACAATTTAGGTGGCACTTTTC
GGGGAAATGTGCGCGGAACCCCTATTTGTTTATTTTTCTAAATACATTCAAATATGTATCCGCTCATGAG
ACAATAACCCTGATAAATGCTTCAATAATATTGAAAAAGGAAGAGTATGAGTATTCAACATTTCCGTGTC
GCCCTTATTCCCTTTTTTGCGGCATTTTGCCTTCCTGTTTTTGCTCACCCAGAAACGCTGGTGAAAGTAA
AAGATGCTGAAGATCAGTTGGGTGCACGAGTGGGTTACATCGAACTGGATCTCAACAGCGGTAAGATCCT
TGAGAGTTTTCGCCCCGAAGAACGTTTTCCAATGATGAGCACTTTTAAAGTTCTGCTATGTGGCGCGGTA
TTATCCCGTATTGACGCCGGGCAAGAGCAACTCGGTCGCCGCATACACTATTCTCAGAATGACTTGGTTG
AGTACTCACCAGTCACAGAAAAGCATCTTACGGATGGCATGACAGTAAGAGAATTATGCAGTGCTGCCAT
AACCATGAGTGATAACACTGCGGCCAACTTACTTCTGACAACGATCGGAGGACCGAAGGAGCTAACCGCT
TTTTTGCACAACATGGGGGATCATGTAACTCGCCTTGATCGTTGGGAACCGGAGCTGAATGAAGCCATAC
CAAACGACGAGCGTGACACCACGATGCCTGTAGCAATGGCAACAACGTTGCGCAAACTATTAACTGGCGA
ACTACTTACTCTAGCTTCCCGGCAACAATTAATAGACTGGATGGAGGCGGATAAAGTTGCAGGACCACTT
CTGCGCTCGGCCCTTCCGGCTGGCTGGTTTATTGCTGATAAATCTGGAGCCGGTGAGCGTGGGTCTCGCG
GTATCATTGCAGCACTGGGGCCAGATGGTAAGCCCTCCCGTATCGTAGTTATCTACACGACGGGGAGTCA
GGCAACTATGGATGAACGAAATAGACAGATCGCTGAGATAGGTGCCTCACTGATTAAGCATTGGTAACTG
TCAGACCAAGTTTACTCATATATACTTTAGATTGATTTAAAACTTCATTTTTAATTTAAAAGGATCTAGG
TGAAGATCCTTTTTGATAATCTCATGACCAAAATCCCTTAACGTGAGTTTTCGTTCCACTGAGCGTCAGA
CCCCGTAGAAAAGATCAAAGGATCTTCTTGAGATCCTTTTTTTCTGCGCGTAATCTGCTGCTTGCAAACA
AAAAAACCACCGCTACCAGCGGTGGTTTGTTTGCCGGATCAAGAGCTACCAACTCTTTTTCCGAAGGTAA
CTGGCTTCAGCAGAGCGCAGATACCAAATACTGTTCTTCTAGTGTAGCCGTAGTTAGGCCACCACTTCAA
GAACTCTGTAGCACCGCCTACATACCTCGCTCTGCTAATCCTGTTACCAGTGGCTGCTGCCAGTGGCGAT
AAGTCGTGTCTTACCGGGTTGGACTCAAGACGATAGTTACCGGATAAGGCGCAGCGGTCGGGCTGAACGG
GGGGTTCGTGCACACAGCCCAGCTTGGAGCGAACGACCTACACCGAACTGAGATACCTACAGCGTGAGCT
ATGAGAAAGCGCCACGCTTCCCGAAGGGAGAAAGGCGGACAGGTATCCGGTAAGCGGCAGGGTCGGAACA
GGAGAGCGCACGAGGGAGCTTCCAGGGGGAAACGCCTGGTATCTTTATAGTCCTGTCGGGTTTCGCCACC
TCTGACTTGAGCGTCGATTTTTGTGATGCTCGTCAGGGGGGCGGAGCCTATGGAAAAACGCCAGCAACGC
GGCCTTTTTACGGTTCCTGGCCTTTTGCTGGCCTTTTGCTCACATGTTCTTTCCTGCGTTATCCCCTGAT
TCTGTGGATAACCGTATTACCGCCTTTGAGTGAGCTGATACCGCTCGCCGCAGCCGAACGACCGAGCGCA
GCGAGTCAGTGAGCGAGGAAGCGGAAGAGCGCCCAATACGCAAACCGCCTCTCCCCGCGCGTTGGCCGAT
TCATTAATGCAGCTGGCACGACAGGTTTCCCGACTGGAAAGCGGGCAGTGAGCGCAACGCAATTAATGTG
AGTTAGCTCACTCATTAGGCACCCCAGGCTTTACACTTTATGCTTCCGGCTCGTATGTTGTGTGGAATTG
TGAGCGGATAACAATTTCACACAGGAAACAGCTATGACCATGATTACGCCAAGCGCGCAATTAACCCTCA
CTAAAGGGAACAAAAGCTGGAGCTGCAAGCTTAATGTAGTCTTATGCAATACTCTTGTAGTCTTGCAACA
TGGTAACGATGAGTTAGCAACATGCCTTACAAGGAGAGAAAAAGCACCGTGCATGCCGATTGGTGGAAGT
AAGGTGGTACGATCGTGCCTTATTAGGAAGGCAACAGACGGGTCTGACATGGATTGGACGAACCACTGAA
TTGCCGCATTGCAGAGATATTGTATTTAAGTGCCTAGCTCGATACATAAACGGGTCTCTCTGGTTAGACC
AGATCTGAGCCTGGGAGCTCTCTGGCTAACTAGGGAACCCACTGCTTAAGCCTCAATAAAGCTTGCCTTG
AGTGCTTCAAGTAGTGTGTGCCCGTCTGTTGTGTGACTCTGGTAACTAGAGATCCCTCAGACCCTTTTAG
TCAGTGTGGAAAATCTCTAGCAGTGGCGCCCGAACAGGGACTTGAAAGCGAAAGGGAAACCAGAGGAGCT
CTCTCGACGCAGGACTCGGCTTGCTGAAGCGCGCACGGCAAGAGGCGAGGGGCGGCGACTGGTGAGTACG
CCAAAAATTTTGACTAGCGGAGGCTAGAAGGAGAGAGATGGGTGCGAGAGCGTCAGTATTAAGCGGGGGA
GAATTAGATCGCGATGGGAAAAAATTCGGTTAAGGCCAGGGGGAAAGAAAAAATATAAATTAAAACATAT
AGTATGGGCAAGCAGGGAGCTAGAACGATTCGCAGTTAATCCTGGCCTGTTAGAAACATCAGAAGGCTGT
AGACAAATACTGGGACAGCTACAACCATCCCTTCAGACAGGATCAGAAGAACTTAGATCATTATATAATA
CAGTAGCAACCCTCTATTGTGTGCATCAAAGGATAGAGATAAAAGACACCAAGGAAGCTTTAGACAAGAT
AGAGGAAGAGCAAAACAAAAGTAAGACCACCGCACAGCAAGCGGCCGCTGATCTTCAGACCTGGAGGAGG
AGATATGAGGGACAATTGGAGAAGTGAATTATATAAATATAAAGTAGTAAAAATTGAACCATTAGGAGTA
GCACCCACCAAGGCAAAGAGAAGAGTGGTGCAGAGAGAAAAAAGAGCAGTGGGAATAGGAGCTTTGTTCC
TTGGGTTCTTGGGAGCAGCAGGAAGCACTATGGGCGCAGCGTCAATGACGCTGACGGTACAGGCCAGACA
ATTATTGTCTGGTATAGTGCAGCAGCAGAACAATTTGCTGAGGGCTATTGAGGCGCAACAGCATCTGTTG
CAACTCACAGTCTGGGGCATCAAGCAGCTCCAGGCAAGAATCCTGGCTGTGGAAAGATACCTAAAGGATC
AACAGCTCCTGGGGATTTGGGGTTGCTCTGGAAAACTCATTTGCACCACTGCTGTGCCTTGGAATGCTAG
TTGGAGTAATAAATCTCTGGAACAGATTTGGAATCACACGACCTGGATGGAGTGGGACAGAGAAATTAAC
AATTACACAAGCTTAATACACTCCTTAATTGAAGAATCGCAAAACCAGCAAGAAAAGAATGAACAAGAAT
TATTGGAATTAGATAAATGGGCAAGTTTGTGGAATTGGTTTAACATAACAAATTGGCTGTGGTATATAAA
ATTATTCATAATGATAGTAGGAGGCTTGGTAGGTTTAAGAATAGTTTTTGCTGTACTTTCTATAGTGAAT
AGAGTTAGGCAGGGATATTCACCATTATCGTTTCAGACCCACCTCCCAACCCCGAGGGGACCCAGAGAGG
GCCTATTTCCCATGATTCCTTCATATTTGCATATACGATACAAGGCTGTTAGAGAGATAATTAGAATTAA
TTTGACTGTAAACACAAAGATATTAGTACAAAATACGTGACGTAGAAAGTAATAATTTCTTGGGTAGTTT
GCAGTTTTAAAATTATGTTTTAAAATGGACTATCATATGCTTACCGTAACTTGAAAGTATTTCGATTTCT
TGGCTTTATATATCTTGTGGAAAGGACGAAACACCGGCAGCTTTGGCTATCGCAAGGTTTTAGAGCTAGA
AATAGCAAGTTAAAATAAGGCTAGTCCGTTATCAACTTGAAAAAGTGGCACCGAGTCGGTGCTTTTTTAA
GCTTGGCGTAACTAGATCTTGAGACAAATGGCAGTATTCATCCACAATTTTAAAAGAAAAGGGGGGATTG
GGGGGTACAGTGCAGGGGAAAGAATAGTAGACATAATAGCAACAGACATACAAACTAAAGAATTACAAAA
ACAAATTACAAAAATTCAAAATTTTCGGGTTTATTACAGGGACAGCAGAGATCCACTTTGGCGCCGGCTC
GAGGGGG
