>Addgene plasmid #77995 | ALDH18A1 gRNA (BRDN0001145444) | depositor partial sequence | sequence record 145454 | Target Sequence
GCAGCTTTGGCTATCGCAAG
