>Addgene plasmid #77995 | ALDH18A1 gRNA (BRDN0001145444) | addgene partial sequence | sequence record 188799 | hU6-F
CANAATNNGTGACGTAGAAAGTAATAATTTCTTGGGTAGTTTGCAGTTTTAAAATTATGTTTTAAAATGG
ACTATCATATGCTTACCGTAACTTGAAAGTATTTCGATTTCTTGGCTTTATATATCTTGTGGAAAGGACG
AAACACCGGCAGCTTTGGCTATCGCAAGGTTTTAGAGCTAGAAATAGCAAGTTAAAATAAGGCTAGTCCG
TTATCAACTTGAAAAAGTGGCACCGAGTCGGTGCTTTTTTAAGCTTGGCGTAACTAGATCTTGAGACAAA
TGGCAGTATTCATCCACAATTTTAAAAGAAAAGGGGGGATTGGGGGGTACAGTGCAGGGGAAAGAATAGT
AGACATAATAGCAACAGACATACAAACTAAAGAATTACAAAAACAAATTACAAAAATTCAAAATTTTCGG
GTTTATTACAGGGACAGCAGAGATCCACTTTGGCGCCGGCTCGAGGGGGCCCGGGTGCAAAGATGGATAA
AGTTTTAAACAGAGAGGAATCTTTGCAGCTAATGGACCTTCTAGGTCTTGAAAGGAGTGGGAATTGGCTC
CGGTGCCCGT
